>Addgene plasmid #164720 | pYPQ265E3 | addgene full sequence | sequence record 325391 | Addgene NGS Result
TGGACCAGCCAGGACAGAAATGCCTCGACTTCGCTGCTACCCAAGGTTGCCGGGTGACGCACACCGTGGA
AACGGATGAAGGCACGAACCCAGTGGACATAAGCCTGTTCGGTTCGTAAGCTGTAATGCAAGTAGCGTAT
GCGCTCACGCAACTGGTCCAGAACCTTGACCGAACGCAGCGGTGGTAACGGCGCAGTGGCGGTTTTCATG
GCTTGTTATGACTGTTTTTTTGGGGTACAGTCTATGCCTCGGGCATCCAAGCAGCAAGCGCGTTACGCCG
TGGGTCGATGTTTGATGTTATGGAGCAGCAACGATGTTACGCAGCAGGGCAGTCGCCCTAAAACAAAGTT
AAACATTATGAGGGAAGCGGTGATCGCCGAAGTATCGACTCAACTATCAGAGGTAGTTGGCGTCATCGAG
CGCCATCTCGAACCGACGTTGCTGGCCGTACATTTGTACGGCTCCGCAGTGGATGGCGGCCTGAAGCCAC
ACAGTGATATTGATTTGCTGGTTACGGTGACCGTAAGGCTTGATGAAACAACGCGGCGAGCTTTGATCAA
CGACCTTTTGGAAACTTCGGCTTCCCCTGGAGAGAGCGAGATTCTCCGCGCTGTAGAAGTCACCATTGTT
GTGCACGACGACATCATTCCGTGGCGTTATCCAGCTAAGCGCGAACTGCAATTTGGAGAATGGCAGCGCA
ATGACATTCTTGCAGGTATCTTCGAGCCAGCCACGATCGACATTGATCTGGCTATCTTGCTGACAAAAGC
AAGAGAACATAGCGTTGCCTTGGTAGGTCCAGCGGCGGAGGAACTCTTTGATCCGGTTCCTGAACAGGAT
CTATTTGAGGCGCTAAATGAAACCTTAACGCTATGGAACTCGCCGCCCGACTGGGCTGGCGATGAGCGAA
ATGTAGTGCTTACGTTGTCCCGCATTTGGTACAGCGCAGTAACCGGCAAAATCGCGCCGAAGGATGTCGC
TGCCGACTGGGCAATGGAGCGCCTGCCGGCCCAGTATCAGCCCGTCATACTTGAAGCTAGACAGGCTTAT
CTTGGACAAGAAGAAGATCGCTTGGCCTCGCGCGCAGATCAGTTGGAAGAATTTGTCCACTACGTGAAAG
GCGAGATCACCAAGGTAGTCGGCAAATAACCCTCGAGCCACCCATGACCAAAATCCCTTAACGTGAGTTA
CGCGTCGTTCCACTGAGCGTCAGACCCCGTAGAAAAGATCAAAGGATCTTCTTGAGATCCTTTTTTTCTG
CGCGTAATCTGCTGCTTGCAAACAAAAAAACCACCGCTACCAGCGGTGGTTTGTTTGCCGGATCAAGAGC
TACCAACTCTTTTTCCGAAGGTAACTGGCTTCAGCAGAGCGCAGATACCAAATACTGTTCTTCTAGTGTA
GCCGTAGTTAGGCCACCACTTCAAGAACTCTGTAGCACCGCCTACATACCTCGCTCTGCTAATCCTGTTA
CCAGTGGCTGCTGCCAGTGGCGATAAGTCGTGTCTTACCGGGTTGGACTCAAGACGATAGTTACCGGATA
AGGCGCAGCGGTCGGGCTGAACGGGGGGTTCGTGCACACAGCCCAGCTTGGAGCGAACGACCTACACCGA
ACTGAGATACCTACAGCGTGAGCTATGAGAAAGCGCCACGCTTCCCGAAGGGAGAAAGGCGGACAGGTAT
CCGGTAAGCGGCAGGGTCGGAACAGGAGAGCGCACGAGGGAGCTTCCAGGGGGAAACGCCTGGTATCTTT
ATAGTCCTGTCGGGTTTCGCCACCTCTGACTTGAGCGTCGATTTTTGTGATGCTCGTCAGGGGGGCGGAG
CCTATGGAAAAACGCCAGCAACGCGGCCTTTTTACGGTTCCTGGCCTTTTGCTGGCCTTTTGCTCACATG
TTCTTTCCTGCGTTATCCCCTGATTCTGTGGATAACCGTATTACCGCCTTTGAGTGAGCTGATACCGCTC
GCCGCAGCCGAACGACCGAGCGCAGCGAGTCAGTGAGCGAGGAAGCGGAAGAGCGCCCAATACGCAAACC
GCCTCTCCCCGCGCGTTGGCCGATTCATTAATGCAGCTGGCACGACAGGTTTCCCGACTGGAAAGCGGGC
AGTGAGCGCAACGCAATTAATACGCGTACCGCGAGCCAGGAAGAGTTTGTAGAAACGCAAAAAGGCCATC
CGTCAGGATGGCCTTCTGCTTAGTTTGATGCCTGGCAGTTTATGGCGGGCGTCCTGCCCGCCACCCTCCG
GGCCGTTGCTTCACAACGTTCAAATCCGCTCCCGGCGGATTTGTCCTACTCAGGAGAGCGTTCACCGACA
AACAACAGATAAAACGAAAGGCCCAGTCTTCCGACTGAGCCTTTCGTTTTATTTGATGCCTGGCAGTTCC
CTACTCTCGCGTTAACGCTTGCATGGATGTTTTCCCAGTCACGACGTTGTAAAACGACGGCCAGTCTTAA
GCTCGGGCCCCAAATAATGATTTTATTTTGACTGATAGTGACCTGTTCGTTGCAACAAATTGATGAGCAA
TGCTTTTTTATAATGCCAACTTTGTACAAAAAAGCAGGCTCCGAATTCGCCCTTCATGGAGGCCTCTCCG
GCTTCAGGTCCTCGCCATCTCATGGACCCCCATATCTTTACCTCCAATTTCAATAACGGCATTGGCAGGC
ACAAGACATACCTCTGTTATGAGGTCGAGCGGCTCGATAACGGAACCTCAGTGAAGATGGACCAACACAG
GGGTTTCCTTCATGGCCAAGCGAAAAATCTCCTTTGCGGTTTCTATGGGCGGCACGCGGAGCTGAGATTC
TTGGATTTGGTCCCGAGCCTCCAGCTGGATCCCGCGCAAATATACCGCGTCACTTGGTTCATATCATGGA
GCCCGTGCTTTAGCTGGGGGTGTGCCGGTGAGGTTCGCGCGTTCCTCCAGGAAAACACCCATGTTCGCCT
CCGGATTTTCGCAGCGAGGATTTACGACTATGATCCACTTTACAAAGAGGCCCTCCAAATGCTTAGAGAT
GCTGGGGCTCAAGTTTCAATTATGACATACGACGAGTTTAAGCATTGTTGGGACACTTTTGTCGATCATC
AGGGTTGTCCCTTCCAGCCGTGGGATGGTCTTGATGAGCATTCGCAAGCTTTGAGTGGCAGGCTTCGCGC
GATACTTCAGAACCAGGGTAACTCAGGTTCTGAGACCCCTGGCACAAGTGAGTCAGCAACACCCGAGTCC
ACCATGGATTACAAGGACCACGACGGGGATTACAAGGACCACGACATTGATTACAAGGATGATGATGACA
AGATGGCTCCGAAGAAGAAGAGGAAGGTTGGCATCCACGGGGTGCCAGCTGCTGACAAGAAGTACTCGAT
CGGCCTCGCTATTGGGACTAACTCTGTTGGCTGGGCCGTGATCACCGACGAGTACAAGGTGCCCTCAAAG
AAGTTCAAGGTCCTGGGCAACACCGATCGGCATTCCATCAAGAAGAATCTCATTGGCGCTCTCCTGTTCG
ACAGCGGCGAGACGGCTGAGGCTACGCGGCTCAAGCGCACCGCCCGCAGGCGGTACACGCGCAGGAAGAA
TCGCATCTGCTACCTGCAGGAGATTTTCTCCAACGAGATGGCGAAGGTTGACGATTCTTTCTTCCACAGG
CTGGAGGAGTCATTCCTCGTGGAGGAGGATAAGAAGCACGAGCGGCATCCAATCTTCGGCAACATTGTCG
ACGAGGTTGCCTACCACGAGAAGTACCCTACGATCTACCATCTGCGGAAGAAGCTCGTGGACTCCACAGA
TAAGGCGGACCTCCGCCTGATCTACCTCGCTCTGGCCCACATGATTAAGTTCAGGGGCCATTTCCTGATC
GAGGGGGATCTCAACCCGGACAATAGCGATGTTGACAAGCTGTTCATCCAGCTCGTGCAGACGTACAACC
AGCTCTTCGAGGAGAACCCCATTAATGCGTCAGGCGTCGACGCGAAGGCTATCCTGTCCGCTAGGCTCTC
GAAGTCTCGGCGCCTCGAGAACCTGATCGCCCAGCTGCCGGGCGAGAAGAAGAACGGCCTGTTCGGGAAT
CTCATTGCGCTCAGCCTGGGGCTCACGCCCAACTTCAAGTCGAATTTCGATCTCGCTGAGGACGCCAAGC
TGCAGCTCTCCAAGGACACATACGACGATGACCTGGATAACCTCCTGGCCCAGATCGGCGATCAGTACGC
GGACCTGTTCCTCGCTGCCAAGAATCTGTCGGACGCCATCCTCCTGTCTGATATTCTCAGGGTGAACACC
GAGATTACGAAGGCTCCGCTCTCAGCCTCCATGATCAAGCGCTACGACGAGCACCATCAGGATCTGACCC
TCCTGAAGGCGCTGGTCAGGCAGCAGCTCCCCGAGAAGTACAAGGAGATCTTCTTCGATCAGTCGAAGAA
CGGCTACGCTGGGTACATTGACGGCGGGGCCTCTCAGGAGGAGTTCTACAAGTTCATCAAGCCGATTCTG
GAGAAGATGGACGGCACGGAGGAGCTGCTGGTGAAGCTCAATCGCGAGGACCTCCTGAGGAAGCAGCGGA
CATTCGATAACGGCAGCATCCCACACCAGATTCATCTCGGGGAGCTGCACGCTATCCTGAGGAGGCAGGA
GGACTTCTACCCTTTCCTCAAGGATAACCGCGAGAAGATCGAGAAGATTCTGACTTTCAGGATCCCGTAC
TACGTCGGCCCACTCGCTAGGGGCAACTCCCGCTTCGCTTGGATGACCCGCAAGTCAGAGGAGACGATCA
CGCCGTGGAACTTCGAGGAGGTGGTCGACAAGGGCGCTAGCGCTCAGTCGTTCATCGAGAGGATGACGAA
TTTCGACAAGAACCTGCCAAATGAGAAGGTGCTCCCTAAGCACTCGCTCCTGTACGAGTACTTCACAGTC
TACAACGAGCTGACTAAGGTGAAGTATGTGACCGAGGGCATGAGGAAGCCGGCTTTCCTGTCTGGGGAGC
AGAAGAAGGCCATCGTGGACCTCCTGTTCAAGACCAACCGGAAGGTCACGGTTAAGCAGCTCAAGGAGGA
CTACTTCAAGAAGATTGAGTGCTTCGATTCGGTCGAGATCTCTGGCGTTGAGGACCGCTTCAACGCCTCC
CTGGGGACCTACCACGATCTCCTGAAGATCATTAAGGATAAGGACTTCCTGGACAACGAGGAGAATGAGG
ATATCCTCGAGGACATTGTGCTGACACTCACTCTGTTCGAGGACCGGGAGATGATCGAGGAGCGCCTGAA
GACTTACGCCCATCTCTTCGATGACAAGGTCATGAAGCAGCTCAAGAGGAGGAGGTACACCGGCTGGGGG
AGGCTGAGCAGGAAGCTCATCAACGGCATTCGGGACAAGCAGTCCGGGAAGACGATCCTCGACTTCCTGA
AGAGCGATGGCTTCGCGAACCGCAATTTCATGCAGCTGATTCACGATGACAGCCTCACATTCAAGGAGGA
TATCCAGAAGGCTCAGGTGAGCGGCCAGGGGGACTCGCTGCACGAGCATATCGCGAACCTCGCTGGCTCG
CCAGCTATCAAGAAGGGGATTCTGCAGACCGTGAAGGTTGTGGACGAGCTGGTGAAGGTCATGGGCAGGC
ACAAGCCTGAGAACATCGTCATTGAGATGGCCCGGGAGAATCAGACCACGCAGAAGGGCCAGAAGAACTC
ACGCGAGAGGATGAAGAGGATCGAGGAGGGCATTAAGGAGCTGGGGTCCCAGATCCTCAAGGAGCACCCG
GTGGAGAACACGCAGCTGCAGAATGAGAAGCTCTACCTGTACTACCTCCAGAATGGCCGCGATATGTATG
TGGACCAGGAGCTGGATATTAACAGGCTCAGCGATTACGACGTCGATCATATCGTTCCACAGTCATTCCT
GAAGGATGACTCCATTGACAACAAGGTCCTCACCAGGTCGGACAAGAACCGGGGCAAGTCTGATAATGTT
CCTTCAGAGGAGGTCGTTAAGAAGATGAAGAACTACTGGCGCCAGCTCCTGAATGCCAAGCTGATCACGC
AGCGGAAGTTCGATAACCTCACAAAGGCTGAGAGGGGCGGGCTCTCTGAGCTGGACAAGGCGGGCTTCAT
CAAGAGGCAGCTGGTCGAGACACGGCAGATCACTAAGCACGTTGCGCAGATTCTCGACTCACGGATGAAC
ACTAAGTACGATGAGAATGACAAGCTGATCCGCGAGGTGAAGGTCATCACCCTGAAGTCAAAGCTCGTCT
CCGACTTCAGGAAGGATTTCCAGTTCTACAAGGTTCGGGAGATCAACAATTACCACCATGCCCATGACGC
GTACCTGAACGCGGTGGTCGGCACAGCTCTGATCAAGAAGTACCCAAAGCTCGAGAGCGAGTTCGTGTAC
GGGGACTACAAGGTTTACGATGTGAGGAAGATGATCGCCAAGTCGGAGCAGGAGATTGGCAAGGCTACCG
CCAAGTACTTCTTCTACTCTAACATTATGAATTTCTTCAAGACAGAGATCACTCTGGCCAATGGCGAGAT
CCGGAAGCGCCCCCTCATCGAGACGAACGGCGAGACGGGGGAGATCGTGTGGGACAAGGGCAGGGATTTC
GCGACCGTCAGGAAGGTTCTCTCCATGCCACAAGTGAATATCGTCAAGAAGACAGAGGTCCAGACTGGCG
GGTTCTCTAAGGAGTCAATTCTGCCTAAGCGGAACAGCGACAAGCTCATCGCCCGCAAGAAGGACTGGGA
TCCGAAGAAGTACGGCGGGTTCGACAGCCCCACTGTGGCCTACTCGGTCCTGGTTGTGGCGAAGGTTGAG
AAGGGCAAGTCCAAGAAGCTCAAGAGCGTGAAGGAGCTGCTGGGGATCACGATTATGGAGCGCTCCAGCT
TCGAGAAGAACCCGATCGATTTCCTGGAGGCGAAGGGCTACAAGGAGGTGAAGAAGGACCTGATCATTAA
GCTCCCCAAGTACTCACTCTTCGAGCTGGAGAACGGCAGGAAGCGGATGCTGGCTTCCGCTGGCGAGCTG
CAGAAGGGGAACGAGCTGGCTCTGCCGTCCAAGTATGTGAACTTCCTCTACCTGGCCTCCCACTACGAGA
AGCTCAAGGGCAGCCCCGAGGACAACGAGCAGAAGCAGCTGTTCGTCGAGCAGCACAAGCATTACCTCGA
CGAGATCATTGAGCAGATTTCCGAGTTCTCCAAGCGCGTGATCCTGGCCGACGCGAATCTGGATAAGGTC
CTCTCCGCGTACAACAAGCACCGCGACAAGCCAATCAGGGAGCAGGCTGAGAATATCATTCATCTCTTCA
CCCTGACGAACCTCGGCGCCCCTGCTGCTTTCAAGTACTTCGACACAACTATCGATCGCAAGAGGTACAC
AAGCACTAAGGAGGTCCTGGACGCGACCCTCATCCACCAGTCGATTACCGGCCTCTACGAGACGCGCATC
GACCTGTCTCAGCTCGGGGGCGACAAGCGGCCAGCGGCGACGAAGAAGGCGGGGCAGGCGAAGAAGAAGA
AGGGAGACGGATCAGGCGGGTCAACAAACCTCAGTGACATCATAGAGAAGGAAACTGGTAAGCAACTGGT
TATTCAAGAGAGCATTCTGATGCTCCCTGAGGAAGTCGAGGAAGTTATAGGAAACAAGCCTGAGAGCGAT
ATACTCGTGCATACGGCGTATGACGAGAGCACGGATGAAAATGTGATGCTCTTGACCAGCGATGCGCCAG
AATATAAACCCTGGGCACTGGTTATTCAGGACTCTAACGGGGAAAATAAAATCAAGATGCTCTCAGGTGG
CTCCCCAAAGAAGAAACGCAAGGTTTAGTGGCGGCCGCCGACGTCCGATCGTTCAAACATTTGGCAATAA
AGTTTCTTAAGATTGAATCCTGTTGCCGGTCTTGCGATGATTATCATATAATTTCTGTTGAATTACGTTA
AGCATGTAATAATTAACATGTAATGCATGACGTTATTTATGAGATGGGTTTTTATGATTAGAGTCCCGCA
ATTATACATTTAATACGCGATAGAAAACAAAATATAGCGCGCAAACTAGGATAAATTATCGCGCGCGGTG
TCATCTATGTTACTAGATCGGGAATTGATCCCCCCTCGACAGCTTCCGGAAAGGGCGAATTCGCAACTTT
GTATACAAAAGTTGAACGAGAAACGTAAAATGATATAAATATCAATATATTAAATTAGATTTTGCATAAA
AAACAGACTACATAATACTGTAAAACACAACATATCCAGTCACTATGCCATCCAGCTGATATCCCCTATA
GTGAGTCGTATTACATGGTCATAGCTGTTTCCTGGCAGCTCTGGCCCGTGTCTCAAAATCTCTGATGTTA
CATTGCACAAGATAAAAATATATCATCATGCCTCCTC
Features (pLannotate 1.2.2; 16 found; start..end, strand, type, name):
     96..119     +  promoter       Pc promoter (fragment): intI1 (promoter lies within the coding sequence); class 1 integron promoter
    295..351     +  CDS            GmR (fragment): gentamycin acetyltransferase; aacC1; confers resistance to gentamycin
    358..1149    +  CDS            SmR: aminoglycoside adenylyltransferase (Murphy, 1985); aadA; confers resistance to spectinomycin and streptomycin
   1242..1830    +  rep_origin     ori: high-copy-number ColE1/pMB1/pBR322/pUC origin of replication
   2013..2105    +  CDS            lacI (fragment): lac repressor; lacI; The lac repressor binds to the lac operator to inhibit transcription in E. coli. This inhibition can be relieved by adding lactose or isopropyl-β-D-thiogalactopyranoside (IPTG).
   2160..2187    -  terminator     rrnB T2 terminator: transcription terminator T2 from the E. coli rrnB gene
   2319..2362    +  terminator     rrnB T1 terminator: Escherichia coli rrnB; transcription terminator T1 from the E. coli rrnB gene
   2409..2445    -  CDS            lacZα (fragment): LacZα fragment of β-galactosidase; lacZ fragment
   2461..2560    +  protein_bind   attL1: mutant version of attL; recombination site for the Gateway® LR reaction LR Clonase™
   2576..3172    +  CDS            APOBEC3A: ABC3A_HUMAN - Experimental evidence at protein level: Swiss-Prot protein existence level 1. DNA deaminase (cytidine deaminase) with restriction activity against viruses, foreign DNA and mobility of retrotransposons. Exhibits antiviral activity against adeno-associated virus (AAV) and human T- cell leukemia virus type 1 (HTLV-1) and may inhibit the mobility of LTR and non-LTR retrotransposons. Selectively targets single-stranded DNA and can deaminate both methylcytosine and cytosine in foreign DNA. Can induce somatic hypermutation in the nuclear and mitochondrial DNA. May also play a role in th
   3269..3288    +  CDS            2xFLAG (fragment): two tandem FLAG® epitope tags
   3344..7444    +  CDS            cas9: CAS9_STRP1 - Also known as csn1 From Streptococcus pyogenes serotype M1.
   7514..7762    +  CDS            UGI: UNGI_BPPB2 - Experimental evidence at protein level: Swiss-Prot protein existence level 1. This protein binds specifically and reversibly to the host uracil-DNA glycosylase, preventing removal of uracil residues from PBS2 DNA by the host uracil-excision repair system. From Bacillus phage PBS2 (Bacteriophage PBS2).
   7817..8069    +  terminator     NOS terminator: nopaline synthase terminator and poly(A) signal
   8114..8237    +  protein_bind   attR5: mutant version of attR; recombination site for the Gateway® LR reaction LR Clonase™
   8255..8273    -  promoter       T7 promoter: promoter for bacteriophage T7 RNA polymerase
