[The description below was written by a language model from this plasmid's Addgene catalogue record and pLannotate feature annotations shown in this document.]
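Description:
pYPQ265E3 is a Gateway entry clone of 8,367 bp, built on the pYPQ255 backbone, that carries a plant cytosine base editor designated eA3A-CBE_V01. It is maintained in E. coli as a high-copy plasmid through a ColE1/pUC-type origin and is selected with spectinomycin via the aadA (SmR) aminoglycoside adenylyltransferase gene. The annotated fragments of a class 1 integron Pc promoter and a gentamicin acetyltransferase gene just upstream look like remnants of the resistance cassette's origin. Short lacI and lacZα fragments, rrnB T1 and T2 terminators, and a T7 promoter outside the recombination sites are likewise backbone features rather than functional parts of the payload.

The payload lies between attL1 and attR5 sites and consists of a single fusion reading frame, eA3A-zCas9(D10A)-UGI. An engineered human APOBEC3A cytidine deaminase sits at the N-terminus, followed by a linker region with a partial FLAG-tag match. Next come a Streptococcus pyogenes Cas9 carrying the D10A nickase mutation and the uracil glycosylase inhibitor from phage PBS2. In this arrangement the nickase, directed by a guide RNA, exposes single-stranded DNA on which the deaminase converts cytosine to uracil. UGI blocks uracil excision so that the edit resolves as a C-to-T change. A NOS terminator follows the fusion, but no promoter is annotated inside the att-flanked region. The promoter would therefore presumably be supplied by the destination vector, with the guide RNA cassette coming from a partner entry clone during a multisite LR reaction, though the record does not name those partners. The construct is intended for assembling expression vectors for C-to-T base editing in plants.
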