Addgene plasmid #164720: pYPQ265E3
Purpose: Gateway entry clone (attL1 & attR5) eA3A-CBE_V01 for C-T base editing
Depositing lab: Yiping Qi. Depositing organization: University of Maryland, College Park. Publication: Improved plant cytosine base editors with high editing activity, purity, and specificity. Ren Q, Sretenovic S, Liu G, Zhong Z, Wang J, Huang L, Tang X, Guo Y, Liu L, Wu Y, Zhou J, Zhao Y, Yang H, He Y, Liu S, Yin D, Mayorga R, Zheng X, Zhang T, Qi Y, Zhang Y. Plant Biotechnol J. 2021 May 27. doi: 10.1111/pbi.13635. PubMed 34042262.
Backbone
  Vector backbone: pYPQ255
  Total vector size (bp): 8367
  Vector type: Plant Expression, CRISPR ; Gateway compatible eA3A-CBE_V01 entry clone
Growth in bacteria
  Bacterial resistance: Spectinomycin, 50 μg/mL
  Growth temperature: 37°C
  Growth strain: DH5alpha
  Copy number: High Copy
Gene/Insert
  Gene/Insert name: eA3A-zCas9(D10A)-UGI
Terms and licenses: Academic/Nonprofit Terms; Industry Terms: Not Available to Industry
How to cite: pYPQ265E3 was a gift from Yiping Qi (Addgene plasmid # 164720 ; http://n2t.net/addgene:164720 ; RRID:Addgene_164720)
